Addgene plasmid #63264: pFusX1-46
Purpose: Encodes RVD positions 1-3 in TALEN assembly
Depositing lab: Stephen Ekker. Depositing organization: Mayo Foundation for Medical Education and Research. Publication: FusX: A rapid one-step TALE assembly system for genome science. Ma AC, McNulty MS, Tanya PL, Jarryd CM, Martinez-Galvez G, Argue DP, Lee HB, Urban MD, Bullard CE, Blackburn PR, Man TK, Clark KJ, Ekker SC. Hum Gene Ther. 2016 Jun;27(6):451-63. doi: 10.1089/hum.2015.172 PubMed 26854857.
Backbone
  Vector backbone: FusX1
  Backbone size w/o insert (bp): 3013
  Vector type: TALEN
Growth in bacteria
  Bacterial resistance: Spectinomycin, 50 μg/mL
  Growth temperature: 37°C
  Growth strain: DH5alpha
  Copy number: High Copy
Gene/Insert
  Gene/Insert name: NN NG HD (alt name: X1_GTC)
  Species: Synthetic
  Mutation: none
  Cloning method: Restriction Enzyme; 5′ cloning site BsaI (destroyed during cloning); 3′ cloning site BsaI (destroyed during cloning)
  Sequencing primers: 5′ pCR8_F1; 3′ pCR8_R1
Terms and licenses: Academic/Nonprofit Terms; Industry Terms: Not Available to Industry
How to cite: pFusX1-46 was a gift from Stephen Ekker (Addgene plasmid # 63264 ; http://n2t.net/addgene:63264 ; RRID:Addgene_63264)
