[The description below was written by a language model from this plasmid's Addgene catalogue record.]
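Description:
pFusX1-46 is a component plasmid from the FusX TALE assembly system, a library-based scheme designed to build custom TAL effector repeat arrays in a single rapid step. It is built on the FusX1 backbone (about 3 kb without insert), is maintained in E. coli as a high-copy plasmid, and is selected with spectinomycin. The record does not list the origin of replication or provide a feature table, so the backbone elements beyond the resistance marker are not documented here. The named sequencing primers suggest a pCR8-type backbone, but this is not stated outright.

The insert is a synthetic, pre-assembled trimer of TALE repeats carrying the repeat-variable diresidues NN, NG and HD. Under the standard TALE code these recognise G, T and C respectively, which matches the alternative name X1_GTC. This trimer occupies RVD positions 1 to 3 of the final array, so the plasmid is one member of a set of position-1 library plasmids that together cover the possible three-base combinations. The trimer was cloned using BsaI sites that were destroyed in the process, consistent with Golden Gate-style construction using a type IIS enzyme, which cuts outside its recognition site and allows seamless, ordered joining of repeat modules.

In use, a plasmid like this is chosen according to the first three bases of the intended DNA target. It is then combined with the corresponding trimer plasmids for later positions and a receiver vector to generate a full-length TALEN or other TALE fusion for genome editing. It carries no stated promoter or expression elements of its own and serves as a cloning intermediate rather than an expression construct.
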