>Addgene plasmid #63264 | pFusX1-46 | depositor partial sequence | sequence record 105046 | pFusX1_GTC
AGTCTTAAGCGTCTCCCCCTGAACCTGACCCCGGACCAAGTGGTGGCTATCGCCAGCAACAATGGCGGCA
AGCAAGCGCTCGAAACGGTGCAGCGGCTGTTGCCGGTGCTGTGCCAGGACCATGGCCTGACCCCGGACCA
AGTGGTGGCTATCGCCAGCAACGGTGGCGGCAAGCAAGCGCTCGAAACGGTGCAGCGGCTGTTGCCGGTG
CTGTGCCAGGACCATGGCCTGACTCCGGACCAAGTGGTGGCTATCGCCAGCCACGATGGCGGCAAGCAAG
CGCTCGAAACGGTGCAGCGGCTGTTGCCGGTGCTGTGCCAGGACCATGGCCTGACGAGACGTC
