>Addgene plasmid #63264 | pFusX1-46 | depositor partial sequence | sequence record 105047 | FusX1
CGTCTCCCCCTGACCCCGGACCAAGTGGTGGCTATCGAGACCGGCGCCGCTACGGGCGCGTCCCATTCGC
CATTCAGGCTGCGCAACTGTTGGGAAGGGCGATCGGTGCGGGCTCTTCGCTATTACGCCAGCTGGCGAAA
GGGGGATGTGCTGCAAGGCGATTAAGTTGGGAACGCCAGGGTTTTCCCAGTCACGACGTTGTAAAACGAC
GGCCAGTGAGCGCGCGTAATCGACTCACTATAGGGCGAATTGGGTACCGGGCCCCCCCTCGAGGTCCTCC
AGCTTTTGTTCCCTTTAGTGAGGGTTAATTGCGCGCTTGGCGTAATCATGGTCATAGCTGTTTCCTGTGT
GAAATTGTTATCCGCTCACAATTCCACACAACATACGAGCCGGAAGCATAAAGTGTAAAGCCTGGGGTGC
CTAATGAGTGAGCTAACTCACATTAATTGCGTTGCGCTCACTGCCCGCTTTCCACCGGTGGTCTCTGGCG
GCAAGCAAGCGCTCGAAACGGTGCAGCGGCTGTTGCCGGTGCTGTGCCAGGACCATGGCCTGACGAGACG
TCTAGACCAGCCAGGACAGAAATGCCTCGACTTCGCTGCTACCCAAGGTTGCCGGGTGACGCACACCGTG
GAAACGGATGAAGGCACGAACCCAGTGGACATAAGCCTGTTCGGTTCGTAAGCTGTAATGCAAGTAGCGT
ATGCGCTCACGCAACTGGTCCAGAACCTTGACCGAACGCAGCGGTGGTAACGGCGCAGTGGCGGTTTTCA
TGGCTTGTTATGACTGTTTTTTTGGGGTACAGTCTATGCCTCGGGCATCCAAGCAGCAAGCGCGTTACGC
CGTGGGTCGATGTTTGATGTTATGGAGCAGCAACGATGTTACGCAGCAGGGCAGTCGCCCTAAAACAAAG
TTAAACATTATGAGGGAAGCGGTGATCGCCGAAGTATCGACTCAACTATCAGAGGTAGTTGGCGTCATCG
AGCGCCATCTCGAACCGACGTTGCTGGCCGTACATTTGTACGGCTCCGCAGTGGATGGCGGCCTGAAGCC
ACACAGTGATATTGATTTGCTGGTTACGGTGACCGTAAGGCTTGATGAAACAACGCGGCGAGCTTTGATC
AACGACCTTTTGGAAACTTCGGCTTCCCCTGGAGAGAGCGAGATTCTCCGCGCTGTAGAAGTCACCATTG
TTGTGCACGACGACATCATTCCGTGGCGTTATCCAGCTAAGCGCGAACTGCAATTTGGAGAATGGCAGCG
CAATGACATTCTTGCAGGTATCTTCGAGCCAGCCACGATCGACATTGATCTGGCTATCTTGCTGACAAAA
GCAAGAGAACATAGCGTTGCCTTGGTAGGTCCAGCGGCGGAGGAACTCTTTGATCCGGTTCCTGAACAGG
ATCTATTTGAGGCGCTAAATGAAACCTTAACGCTATGGAACTCGCCGCCCGACTGGGCTGGCGATGAGCG
AAATGTAGTGCTTACGTTGTCCCGCATTTGGTACAGCGCAGTAACCGGCAAAATCGCGCCGAAGGATGTC
GCTGCCGACTGGGCAATGGAGCGCCTGCCGGCCCAGTATCAGCCCGTCATACTTGAAGCTAGACAGGCTT
ATCTTGGACAAGAAGAAGATCGCTTGGCCTCGCGCGCAGATCAGTTGGAAGAATTTGTCCACTACGTGAA
AGGCGAGATCACCAAGGTAGTCGGCAAATAACCCTCGAGCCACCCATGACCAAAATCCCTTAACGTGAGT
TACGCGTCGTTCCACTGAGCGTCAGACCCCGTAGAAAAGATCAAAGGATCTTCTTGAGATCCTTTTTTTC
TGCGCGTAATCTGCTGCTTGCAAACAAAAAAACCACCGCTACCAGCGGTGGTTTGTTTGCCGGATCAAGA
GCTACCAACTCTTTTTCCGAAGGTAACTGGCTTCAGCAGAGCGCAGATACCAAATACTGTCCTTCTAGTG
TAGCCGTAGTTAGGCCACCACTTCAAGAACTCTGTAGCACCGCCTACATACCTCGCTCTGCTAATCCTGT
TACCAGTGGCTGCTGCCAGTGGCGATAAGTCGTGTCTTACCGGGTTGGACTCAAGACGATAGTTACCGGA
TAAGGCGCAGCGGTCGGGCTGAACGGGGGGTTCGTGCACACAGCCCAGCTTGGAGCGAACGACCTACACC
GAACTGAGATACCTACAGCGTGAGCATTGAGAAAGCGCCACGCTTCCCGAAGGGAGAAAGGCGGACAGGT
ATCCGGTAAGCGGCAGGGTCGGAACAGGAGAGCGCACGAGGGAGCTTCCAGGGGGAAACGCCTGGTATCT
TTATAGTCCTGTCGGGTTTCGCCACCTCTGACTTGAGCGTCGATTTTTGTGATGCTCGTCAGGGGGGCGG
AGCCTATGGAAAAACGCCAGCAACGCGGCCTTTTTACGGTTCCTGGCCTTTTGCTGGCCTTTTGCTCACA
TGTTCTTTCCTGCGTTATCCCCTGATTCTGTGGATAACCGTATTACCGCCTTTGAGTGAGCTGATACCGC
TCGCCGCAGCCGAACGACCGAGCGCAGCGAGTCAGTGAGCGAGGAAGCGGAAGAGCGCCCAATACGCAAA
CCGCCTCTCCCCGCGCGTTGGCCGATTCATTAATGCAGCTGGCACGACAGGTTTCCCGACTGGAAAGCGG
GCAGTGAGCGCAACGCAATTAATACGCGTACCGCTAGCCAGGAAGAGTTTGTAGAAACGCAAAAAGGCCA
TCCGTCAGGATGGCCTTCTGCTTAGTTTGATGCCTGGCAGTTTATGGCGGGCGTCCTGCCCGCCACCCTC
CGGGCCGTTGCTTCACAACGTTCAAATCCGCTCCCGGCGGATTTGTCCTACTCAGGAGAGCGTTCACCGA
CAAACAACAGATAAAACGAAAGGCCCAGTCTTCCGACTGAGCCTTTCGTTTTATTTGATGCCTGGCAGTT
CCCTACTCTCGCGTTAACGCTAGCATGGATGTTTTCCCAGTCACGACGTTGTAAAACGACGGCCAGTCTT
AAG
