>Addgene plasmid #63264 | pFusX1-46 | addgene partial sequence | sequence record 111207 | pCR8_R1 5'-cgaaccgaacaggcttatgt-3'
CGTCACCCGGCAACCTTGGGTAGCAGCGAAGTCGAGGCATTTCTGTCCTGGCTGGTCTAGACGTCTCGTC
AGGCCATGGTCCTGGCACAGCACCGGCAACAGCCGCTGCACCGTTTCGAGCGCTTGCTTGCCGCCATCGT
GGCTGGCGATAGCCACCACTTGGTCCGGAGTCAGGCCATGGTCCTGGCACAGCACCGGCAACAGCCGCTG
CACCGTTTCGAGCGCTTGCTTGCCGCCACCGTTGCTGGCGATAGCCACCACTTGGTCCGGGGTCAGGCCA
TGGTCCTGGCACAGCACCGGCAACAGCCGCTGCACCGTTTCGAGCGCTTGCTTGCCGCCATTGTTGCTGG
CGATAGCCACCACTTGGTCCGGGGTCAGGTTCAGGGGGAGACGCTTAAGACTGGCCGTCGTTTTACAACG
TCGTGACTGGGAAAACATCCATGCTAGCGTTAACGCGAGAGTAGGGAACTGCCAGGCATCAAATAAAACG
AAAGGCTCAGTCGGAAGACTGGGCCTTTCGTTTTATCTGTTGTTTGTCGGTGAACGCTCTCCTGAGTAGG
ACAAATCCGCCGGGAGCGGATTTGAACGTTGTGAAGCAACGGCCCGGAAGGGGTGGC
